Addgene plasmid #143440: TFORF0791
Purpose: Lentiviral vector for overexpressing transcription factor ORFs with unique 24-bp barcodes. Barcodes facilitate identification of transcription factors in pooled screens.
Depositing lab: Feng Zhang. Depositing organization: Broad Institute. Publication: A transcription factor atlas of directed differentiation. Joung J, Ma S, Tay T, Geiger-Schuller KR, Kirchgatterer PC, Verdine VK, Guo B, Arias-Garcia MA, Allen WE, Singh A, Kuksenko O, Abudayyeh OO, Gootenberg JS, Fu Z, Macrae RK, Buenrostro JD, Regev A, Zhang F. Cell. 2023 Jan 5;186(1):209-229.e26. doi: 10.1016/j.cell.2022.11.026. PubMed 36608654.
Backbone
  Vector backbone: pLX_TRC317
  Backbone manufacturer: Broad Institute Genetic Perturbation Platform
  Backbone size w/o insert (bp): 8264
  Vector type: Mammalian Expression, Lentiviral
  Selectable markers: Puromycin
Growth in bacteria
  Bacterial resistance: Ampicillin, 100 μg/mL
  Growth temperature: 37°C
  Growth strain: NEB Stable
  Copy number: High Copy
Gene/Insert
  Gene/Insert name: ZNF99
  Species: H. sapiens (human)
  Insert size (bp): 2696
  Entrez Gene: ZNF99 (a.k.a. F8281, C19orf9, MGC24986)
  Promoter: EF1a
  Cloning method: Unknown
  Sequencing primers: 5′ GGGTGGAGACTGAAGTTAGGCCAG; 3′ CACATAGCGTAAAAGGAGCAACATAG
Terms and licenses: Academic/Nonprofit Terms; Industry Terms: Not Available to Industry
Depositor comments: NM_001080409,ENST00000596209 . The transcription factor ORF portion of this plasmid was synthesized by Genewiz. Please test multiple small colonies in case of plasmid recombination. To make this collection available in a timely manner, a portion of this collection was not fully sequenced by Addgene. If an Addgene verified full plasmid sequence is not available, please contact us prior to placing an order to request the full sequence.
How to cite: TFORF0791 was a gift from Feng Zhang (Addgene plasmid # 143440 ; http://n2t.net/addgene:143440 ; RRID:Addgene_143440)
