[The description below was written by a language model from this plasmid's Addgene catalogue record and pLannotate feature annotations shown in this document.]
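Description:
TFORF0791 is a third-generation-style, self-inactivating lentiviral expression plasmid built on the pLX_TRC317 backbone and carrying the human zinc-finger gene ZNF99 as its insert. It belongs to a barcoded transcription factor ORF collection in which each clone carries a unique 24-bp barcode, so that the overexpressed factor can be identified in pooled screens. In bacteria it is maintained through a high-copy ColE1/pUC-type origin with ampicillin selection (AmpR with its own promoter). An f1 origin and leftover lac, T7 and T3 cloning-vector elements are also present. The depositor warns that recombination can occur, as is common with repeat-containing lentiviral plasmids.

The viral portion starts with an RSV promoter driving a truncated HIV-1 5' LTR, followed by the Ψ packaging signal, a gag fragment and the RRE, and ends with a ΔU3 3' LTR and an SV40 poly(A) signal. Between the LTRs, an SV40 promoter/origin region drives puromycin N-acetyltransferase for selecting transduced mammalian cells. A cPPT/CTS element follows, and then the EF-1α promoter directs constitutive expression of the ORF, with a WPRE downstream to enhance transcript expression.

The automated annotation does not label ZNF99 itself. It marks only the start of the ORF region, as matches to the related zinc-finger proteins ZNF720 and ZNF493, probably because of homology within this gene family, and it leaves most of the roughly 2.7 kb insert unannotated. The barcode is not annotated either, so its position is not stated in the record. The short U6 promoter fragment between the ORF and the WPRE is too small to function as a promoter. The construct is used to make lentivirus for stable ZNF99 overexpression, either individually or in pooled transcription factor screens such as directed-differentiation studies.
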