Features (pLannotate 1.2.2; 32 found; start..end, strand, type, name):
      5..231     +  promoter       RSV promoter: Rous sarcoma virus enhancer/promoter
    232..412     +  LTR            5' LTR (truncated): truncated 5' long terminal repeat (LTR) from HIV-1
    459..584     +  misc_feature   HIV-1 Ψ: packaging signal of human immunodeficiency virus type 1
    568..931     +  CDS            HIV-1 gag (fragment): gag protein from human immunodeficiency virus 1; gag
   1077..1310    +  misc_feature   RRE: The Rev response element (RRE) of HIV-1 allows for Rev-dependent mRNA export from the nucleus to the cytoplasm.
   1687..1713    +  CDS            Rev (fragment): human immunodeficiency virus 1 (HIV-1) Rev protein; rev; enhances nuclear export of unspliced and incompletely spliced viral mRNAs
   1720..1743    +  promoter       SV40 promoter (fragment): SV40 early promoter
   1744..1815    +  promoter       SV40 promoter (fragment): SV40 enhancer and early promoter
   1839..1974    +  rep_origin     SV40 ori: SV40 origin of replication
   2020..2616    +  CDS            PuroR (fragment): puromycin N-acetyltransferase; pac from Streptomyces; confers resistance to puromycin
   2665..2782    +  misc_feature   cPPT/CTS: central polypurine tract and central termination sequence of HIV-1
   2847..2913    +  CDS            small t antigen (fragment): SV40 (simian virus 40) small t antigen
   2920..4098    +  promoter       EF-1α promoter: strong constitutive promoter for human elongation factor EF-1α
   4115..4489    +  CDS            ZNF720: ZN720_HUMAN - Experimental evidence at protein level: Swiss-Prot protein existence level 1. From Homo sapiens (Human).
   4475..4624    +  CDS            ZNF493 (fragment): ZN493_HUMAN - Experimental evidence at protein level: Swiss-Prot protein existence level 1. May be involved in transcriptional regulation. From Homo sapiens (Human).
   6722..6775    +  promoter       U6 promoter (fragment): RNA polymerase III promoter for human U6 snRNA
   6817..7405    +  misc_feature   WPRE: woodchuck hepatitis virus posttranscriptional regulatory element
   7456..7475    +  misc_feature   cPPT/CTS (fragment): central polypurine tract and central termination sequence of HIV-1
   7477..7710    +  LTR            3' LTR (ΔU3): self-inactivating 3' long terminal repeat (LTR) from HIV-1
   7788..7909    +  polyA_signal   SV40 poly(A) signal: SV40 polyadenylation signal
   7949..8084    +  rep_origin     SV40 ori: SV40 origin of replication
   8105..8123    -  promoter       T7 promoter: promoter for bacteriophage T7 RNA polymerase
   8131..8286    +  CDS            lacZα (fragment): LacZα fragment of β-galactosidase; lacZ fragment
   8291..8719    +  rep_origin     f1 ori (sequence partly withheld): f1 bacteriophage origin of replication; arrow indicates direction of (+) strand synthesis
   8772..8876    +  promoter       AmpR promoter: bla
   8877..9737    +  CDS            AmpR: β-lactamase; bla; confers resistance to ampicillin, carbenicillin, and related antibiotics
   9908..10496   +  rep_origin     ori: high-copy-number ColE1/pMB1/pBR322/pUC origin of replication
  10679..10771   +  CDS            lacI (fragment): lac repressor; lacI; The lac repressor binds to the lac operator to inhibit transcription in E. coli. This inhibition can be relieved by adding lactose or isopropyl-β-D-thiogalactopyranoside (IPTG).
  10784..10805   +  protein_bind   CAP binding site: CAP binding activates transcription in the presence of cAMP. E. coli catabolite activator protein
  10820..10850   +  promoter       lac promoter: promoter for the E. coli lac operon
  10854..10876   +  protein_bind   lac operator (fragment): The lac repressor binds to the lac operator to inhibit transcription in E. coli. This inhibition can be relieved by adding lactose or isopropyl-β-D-thiogalactopyranoside (IPTG). lac repressor encoded by lacI
  10919..10937   +  promoter       T3 promoter: promoter for bacteriophage T3 RNA polymerase
>Addgene plasmid #143440 | TFORF0791 | addgene full sequence | sequence record 397879 | Addgene NGS Result
TTAATGTAGTCTTATGCAATACTCTTGTAGTCTTGCAACATGGTAACGATGAGTTAGCAACATGCCTTAC
AAGGAGAGAAAAAGCACCGTGCATGCCGATTGGTGGAAGTAAGGTGGTACGATCGTGCCTTATTAGGAAG
GCAACAGACGGGTCTGACATGGATTGGACGAACCACTGAATTGCCGCATTGCAGAGATATTGTATTTAAG
TGCCTAGCTCGATACATAAACGGGTCTCTCTGGTTAGACCAGATCTGAGCCTGGGAGCTCTCTGGCTAAC
TAGGGAACCCACTGCTTAAGCCTCAATAAAGCTTGCCTTGAGTGCTTCAAGTAGTGTGTGCCCGTCTGTT
GTGTGACTCTGGTAACTAGAGATCCCTCAGACCCTTTTAGTCAGTGTGGAAAATCTCTAGCAGTGGCGCC
CGAACAGGGACTTGAAAGCGAAAGGGAAACCAGAGGAGCTCTCTCGACGCAGGACTCGGCTTGCTGAAGC
GCGCACGGCAAGAGGCGAGGGGCGGCGACTGGTGAGTACGCCAAAAATTTTGACTAGCGGAGGCTAGAAG
GAGAGAGATGGGTGCGAGAGCGTCAGTATTAAGCGGGGGAGAATTAGATCGCGATGGGAAAAAATTCGGT
TAAGGCCAGGGGGAAAGAAAAAATATAAATTAAAACATATAGTATGGGCAAGCAGGGAGCTAGAACGATT
CGCAGTTAATCCTGGCCTGTTAGAAACATCAGAAGGCTGTAGACAAATACTGGGACAGCTACAACCATCC
CTTCAGACAGGATCAGAAGAACTTAGATCATTATATAATACAGTAGCAACCCTCTATTGTGTGCATCAAA
GGATAGAGATAAAAGACACCAAGGAAGCTTTAGACAAGATAGAGGAAGAGCAAAACAAAAGTAAGACCAC
CGCACAGCAAGCGGCCGCTGATCTTCAGACCTGGAGGAGGAGATATGAGGGACAATTGGAGAAGTGAATT
ATATAAATATAAAGTAGTAAAAATTGAACCATTAGGAGTAGCACCCACCAAGGCAAAGAGAAGAGTGGTG
CAGAGAGAAAAAAGAGCAGTGGGAATAGGAGCTTTGTTCCTTGGGTTCTTGGGAGCAGCAGGAAGCACTA
TGGGCGCAGCGTCAATGACGCTGACGGTACAGGCCAGACAATTATTGTCTGGTATAGTGCAGCAGCAGAA
CAATTTGCTGAGGGCTATTGAGGCGCAACAGCATCTGTTGCAACTCACAGTCTGGGGCATCAAGCAGCTC
CAGGCAAGAATCCTGGCTGTGGAAAGATACCTAAAGGATCAACAGCTCCTGGGGATTTGGGGTTGCTCTG
GAAAACTCATTTGCACCACTGCTGTGCCTTGGAATGCTAGTTGGAGTAATAAATCTCTGGAACAGATTTG
GAATCACACGACCTGGATGGAGTGGGACAGAGAAATTAACAATTACACAAGCTTAATACACTCCTTAATT
GAAGAATCGCAAAACCAGCAAGAAAAGAATGAACAAGAATTATTGGAATTAGATAAATGGGCAAGTTTGT
GGAATTGGTTTAACATAACAAATTGGCTGTGGTATATAAAATTATTCATAATGATAGTAGGAGGCTTGGT
AGGTTTAAGAATAGTTTTTGCTGTACTTTCTATAGTGAATAGAGTTAGGCAGGGATATTCACCATTATCG
TTTCAGACCCACCTCCCAACCCCGAGGGGACCCATGCATTGCATCTCAATTAGTCAGCAACCAGGTGTGG
AAAGTCCCCAGGCTCCCCAGCAGGCAGAAGTATGCAAAGCATGCGTCTCAATTAGTCAGCAACCATAGTC
CCGCCCCTAACTCCGCCCATCCCGCCCCTAACTCCGCCCAGTTCCGCCCATTCTCCGCCCCATGGCTGAC
TAATTTTTTTTATTTATGCAGAGGCCGAGGCCGCCTCGGCCTCTGAGCTATTCCAGAAGTAGTGAGGAGG
CTTTTTTGGAGGCCTAGGCTTTTGCAAAAAGCTTTCTAGAGGTACCACCGGAGCTTACCATGACCGAGTA
CAAGCCCACGGTGCGCCTCGCCACCCGCGACGACGTCCCCAGGGCCGTACGCACCCTCGCCGCCGCGTTC
GCCGACTACCCCGCCACGCGCCACACCGTCGATCCGGACCGCCACATCGAGCGGGTCACCGAGCTGCAAG
AACTCTTCCTCACGCGCGTCGGGCTCGACATCGGCAAGGTGTGGGTCGCGGACGACGGCGCCGCCGTGGC
GGTCTGGACCACGCCGGAGAGCGTCGAAGCGGGGGCGGTGTTCGCCGAGATCGGCCCGCGCATGGCCGAG
TTGAGCGGTTCCCGGCTGGCCGCGCAGCAACAGATGGAAGGCCTCCTGGCGCCGCACCGGCCCAAGGAGC
CCGCGTGGTTCCTGGCCACCGTCGGCGTCTCGCCCGACCACCAGGGCAAGGGTCTGGGCAGCGCCGTCGT
GCTCCCCGGAGTGGAGGCGGCCGAGCGCGCCGGGGTGCCCGCCTTCCTGGAGACCTCCGCGCCCCGCAAC
CTCCCCTTCTACGAGCGGCTCGGCTTCACCGTCACCGCCGACGTCGAGGTGCCCGAAGGACCGCGCACCT
GGTGCATGACCCGCAAGCCCGGTGCCAGTTAACGAATTCTAGATCTTGAGACAAATGGCAGTATTCATCC
ACAATTTTAAAAGAAAAGGGGGGATTGGGGGGTACAGTGCAGGGGAAAGAATAGTAGACATAATAGCAAC
AGACATACAAACTAAAGAATTACAAAAACAAATTACAAAAATTCAAAATTTTCGGGTTTATTACAGGGAC
AGCAGAGATCCACTTTGGCGCCGGCTCGAGGCCTGCAGGTGCAAAGATGGATAAAGTTTTAAACAGAGAG
GAATCTTTGCAGCTAATGGACCTTCTAGGTCTTGAAAGGAGTGGGAATTGGCTCCGGTGCCCGTCAGTGG
GCAGAGCGCACATCGCCCACAGTCCCCGAGAAGTTGGGGGGAGGGGTCGGCAATTGAACCGGTGCCTAGA
GAAGGTGGCGCGGGGTAAACTGGGAAAGTGATGTCGTGTACTGGCTCCGCCTTTTTCCCGAGGGTGGGGG
AGAACCGTATATAAGTGCAGTAGTCGCCGTGAACGTTCTTTTTCGCAACGGGTTTGCCGCCAGAACACAG
GTAAGTGCCGTGTGTGGTTCCCGCGGGCCTGGCCTCTTTACGGGTTATGGCCCTTGCGTGCCTTGAATTA
CTTCCACCTGGCTGCAGTACGTGATTCTTGATCCCGAGCTTCGGGTTGGAAGTGGGTGGGAGAGTTCGAG
GCCTTGCGCTTAAGGAGCCCCTTCGCCTCGTGCTTGAGTTGAGGCCTGGCCTGGGCGCTGGGGCCGCCGC
GTGCGAATCTGGTGGCACCTTCGCGCCTGTCTCGCTGCTTTCGATAAGTCTCTAGCCATTTAAAATTTTT
GATGACCTGCTGCGACGCTTTTTTTCTGGCAAGATAGTCTTGTAAATGCGGGCCAAGATCTGCACACTGG
TATTTCGGTTTTTGGGGCCGCGGGCGGCGACGGGGCCCGTGCGTCCCAGCGCACATGTTCGGCGAGGCGG
GGCCTGCGAGCGCGGCCACCGAGAATCGGACGGGGGTAGTCTCAAGCTGGCCGGCCTGCTCTGGTGCCTG
GCCTCGCGCCGCCGTGTATCGCCCCGCCCTGGGCGGCAAGGCTGGCCCGGTCGGCACCAGTTGCGTGAGC
GGAAAGATGGCCGCTTCCCGGCCCTGCTGCAGGGAGCTCAAAATGGAGGACGCGGCGCTCGGGAGAGCGG
GCGGGTGAGTCACCCACACAAAGGAAAAGGGCCTTTCCGTCCTCAGCCGTCGCTTCATGTGACTCCACGG
AGTACCGGGCGCCGTCCAGGCACCTCGATTAGTTCTCGAGCTTTTGGAGTACGTCGTCTTTAGGTTGGGG
GGAGGGGTTTTATGCGATGGAGTTTCCCCACACTGAGTGGGTGGAGACTGAAGTTAGGCCAGCTTGGCAC
TTGATGTAATTCTCCTTGGAATTTGCCCTTTTTGAGTTTGGATCTTGGTTCATTCTCAAGCCTCAGACAG
TGGTTCAAAGTTTTTTTCTTCCATTTCAGGTGTCGTGAGGCTAGCACCGCCACCATGGGATCGTTGACAT
TTTGGGATGTGACCATAGAATTCGCTCTGGAGGAGTGGCAATGCCTGGACATGGCTCAGCAGAATTTATA
TAGGAATGTTATGTTAGAGAACTACAGAAACCTGGTCTTCCTGGGTATCGCTGTCTCTAAGCTAGACTTG
ATAACTTGTCTGAAGCAAGGGAAAGAGCCTTGGAATATGAAGAGACATGAGATGGTAACTAAACCCCCAG
TTATTAGTTCTCATTTTACACAAGACTTTTGGCCAGATCAGAGCATAAAAGATTCTTTCCAAGAAATAAT
ATTGAGAACATATGCAAGATGTGGACATAAGAATTTACGATTAAGAAAAGATTGTGAAAGTGTCAATGAG
GGTAAGATGCACGAAGAAGCTTATAATAAACTTAACCAATGTTGGACAACTACCCAGGGAAAAATATTTC
AGTGTAACAAATATGTGAAAGTCTTTCATAAATATTCAAATTCAAATAGATATAAGATTAGACACACTAA
AAAGAAAACTTTCAAATGTATGAAATGTAGCAAATCATTTTTCATGCTTTCACACTTAATTCAACATAAG
AGAATTCATACTAGAGAGAATATCTACAAATGTGAAGAACGTGGCAAAGCCTTTAAATGGTTCTCAACCC
TTATTAAACATAAGATAATTCATACTGAAGACAAACCCTACAAATATAAGAAATGTGGCAAAGCTTTTAA
CATCTCTTCAATGTTCACTAAATGTAAGATAATTCATACTGGAAAGAAACCCTGCAAATGTGAAGAATGT
GGCAAAGTTTTTAACAATTCCTCAACCCTTATGAAACATAAGATAATTCATACTGGGAAGAAACCATATA
AATGTGAAGAATGTGGCAAAGCTTTTAAGCAATCCTCACACCTTACTAGACATAAAGCAATTCATACTGG
AGAGAAACCCTACAAATGCGAAGAATGTGGCAAAGCTTTTAACCATTTCTCAGCCCTTAGAAAACATCAG
ATAATTCATACTGGAAAGAAACCCTACAAATGTGAAGAATGTGGCAAAGCTTTTAGCCAGTCCTCAACCC
TTAGAAAACATGAGATAATTCATACTGAAGAGAAACCCTACAAATATGAAGAATGCGGCAAAGCTTTTAG
CAATTTGTCAGCCCTTAGAAAACATGAGATAATTCATACTGGACAGAAACCCTACAAATGTGAAGAATGT
GGTAAAGCTTTTAAGTGGTCCTCAAAACTTACTGTACATAAGGTAATTCATACTGCAGAGAAACCCTGCA
AATGTGAAGAATGTGGCAAAGCTTTTAAGCGTTTCTCAGCCCTTAGAAAACATAAGATAATTCATACTGG
AAAGCAACCCTACAAATGTGAAGAATGCAGCAAAGCTTTTAGCAATTTTTCAGCCCTTAGAAAACATGAG
ATAATTCATACTGGAGAGAAACCCTACAAATGTGAAGAATGTGGTAAAGCTTTTAAGTGGTCCTCAAAAC
TTACTGTACATAAGGTAATTCATATGGAAGAGAAACCTTGCAAATGTGAAGAATGTGGCAAAGCTTTTAA
GCATTTCTCAGCCCTTAGAAAACATAAGATAATTCATACTGGAAAGAAACCCTACAAATGTGAAGAATGT
GGCAAAGCTTTTAACAATTCCTCAACCCTTATGAAACATAAGATAATTCATACTGGGAAGAAACCATACA
AATGTGAAGAATGTGGCAAAGCTTTTAAGCAATCTTCACATCTTACTAGACATAAAGCAATTCATACTGG
GGAGAAACCCTACAAATGTGAAGAATGTGGCAAAGCTTTTAACCACTTCTCAGCCCTTAGAAAACATCAG
ATAATTCATACTGGAAAGAAACCCTACAAATGTGAAGAATGTGGCAAAGCTTTTAGCCAGTCCTCAACCC
TTAGAAAACATGAGATAATTCATACTGGAGAGAAACCCTACAAATGTGAAGAATGTGGTAAAGCTTTTAA
GTGGTCCTCACACCTTACTAGACATAAAGTAATTCATACTGAAGAGAAACCCTACAAATGTGAAGAATGT
GGCAAGGCTTTTAACCATTTCTCAGCCCTTAGGAAACATAAGATAATTCATACTGGAAAGAAACCCTACA
AATGTGAAGAATGTGGCAAAGCTTTTAGCCAGTCCTCAACTCTTAGAAAACATGAGATAATTCATACTGG
AGAGAAACCCTACAAATGTGAAGAATGTGGTAAAGCTTTTAAGTGGTCCTCAAAACTTACTGTACATAAG
GTAATTCATACTGCAGAGAAACCCTGCAAATGTGAAGAATGTGGCAAAGCTTTTAAGCATTTCTCAGCCC
TTAGAAAACATAAGATAATTCATACTGGAAAGAAACCCTATAAATGTGAAGAATGTGGCAAAGCTTTTAA
CAATTCCTCAACCCTTAGAAAACATGAGATAATTCATACTGGAGAGAAATCCTACAAATGTGAAGAATGT
GGTAAAGCTTTTCAGTGGTCCTCAAAACTTACTTTACATAAGGTAATTCATATGGAGAGAAACCCTGCAA
ATGTGAAGAATGTGGCAAAGCTTTTAAACATTTCTCAGCCCTTAGAAAACATGAGATAGTAATGAACTAG
TCCGTAACTTGAAAGTATTTCGATTTCTTGGCTTTATATATCTTGTGGAAAGGACGAGCTCACGGTCTAT
CCGTGGAAACAACGCGTTAAGTCGACAATCAACCTCTGGATTACAAAATTTGTGAAAGATTGACTGGTAT
TCTTAACTATGTTGCTCCTTTTACGCTATGTGGATACGCTGCTTTAATGCCTTTGTATCATGCTATTGCT
TCCCGTATGGCTTTCATTTTCTCCTCCTTGTATAAATCCTGGTTGCTGTCTCTTTATGAGGAGTTGTGGC
CCGTTGTCAGGCAACGTGGCGTGGTGTGCACTGTGTTTGCTGACGCAACCCCCACTGGTTGGGGCATTGC
CACCACCTGTCAGCTCCTTTCCGGGACTTTCGCTTTCCCCCTCCCTATTGCCACGGCGGAACTCATCGCC
GCCTGCCTTGCCCGCTGCTGGACAGGGGCTCGGCTGTTGGGCACTGACAATTCCGTGGTGTTGTCGGGGA
AATCATCGTCCTTTCCTTGGCTGCTCGCCTGTGTTGCCACCTGGATTCTGCGCGGGACGTCCTTCTGCTA
CGTCCCTTCGGCCCTCAATCCAGCGGACCTTCCTTCCCGCGGCCTGCTGCCGGCTCTGCGGCCTCTTCCG
CGTCTTCGCCTTCGCCCTCAGACGAGTCGGATCTCCCTTTGGGCCGCCTCCCCGCGTCGACTTTAAGACC
AATGACTTACAAGGCAGCTGTAGATCTTAGCCACTTTTTAAAAGAAAAGGGGGGACTGGAAGGGCTAATT
CACTCCCAACGAAGACAAGATCTGCTTTTTGCTTGTACTGGGTCTCTCTGGTTAGACCAGATCTGAGCCT
GGGAGCTCTCTGGCTAACTAGGGAACCCACTGCTTAAGCCTCAATAAAGCTTGCCTTGAGTGCTTCAAGT
AGTGTGTGCCCGTCTGTTGTGTGACTCTGGTAACTAGAGATCCCTCAGACCCTTTTAGTCAGTGTGGAAA
ATCTCTAGCAGTACGTATAGTAGTTCATGTCATCTTATTATTCAGTATTTATAACTTGCAAAGAAATGAA
TATCAGAGAGTGAGAGGAACTTGTTTATTGCAGCTTATAATGGTTACAAATAAAGCAATAGCATCACAAA
TTTCACAAATAAAGCATTTTTTTCACTGCATTCTAGTTGTGGTTTGTCCAAACTCATCAATGTATCTTAT
CATGTCTGGCTCTAGCTATCCCGCCCCTAACTCCGCCCATCCCGCCCCTAACTCCGCCCAGTTCCGCCCA
TTCTCCGCCCCATGGCTGACTAATTTTTTTTATTTATGCAGAGGCCGAGGCCGCCTCGGCCTCTGAGCTA
TTCCAGAAGTAGTGAGGAGGCTTTTTTGGAGGCCTAGGGACGTACCCAATTCGCCCTATAGTGAGTCGTA
TTACGCGCGCTCACTGGCCGTCGTTTTACAACGTCGTGACTGGGAAAACCCTGGCGTTACCCAACTTAAT
CGCCTTGCAGCACATCCCCCTTTCGCCAGCTGGCGTAATAGCGAAGAGGCCCGCACCGATCGCCCTTCCC
AACAGTTGCGCAGCCTGAATGGCGAATGGG
[124 nt withheld, positions 8291-8414]
C
[91 nt withheld, positions 8416-8506]
A
[49 nt withheld, positions 8508-8556]
CCTTTGACGTTGGAGTCCACGTTCTTT
[37 nt withheld, positions 8584-8620]
ACCCTATCTCGGTCTATTCTTTTGATTTATAAGGGATTTTGCCGATTTCGGCCTATTGGTTAAAAAATGA
GCTGATTTAACAAAAATTTAACGCGAATTTTAACAAAATATTAACGCTTACAATTTAGGTGGCACTTTTC
GGGGAAATGTGCGCGGAACCCCTATTTGTTTATTTTTCTAAATACATTCAAATATGTATCCGCTCATGAG
ACAATAACCCTGATAAATGCTTCAATAATATTGAAAAAGGAAGAGTATGAGTATTCAACATTTCCGTGTC
GCCCTTATTCCCTTTTTTGCGGCATTTTGCCTTCCTGTTTTTGCTCACCCAGAAACGCTGGTGAAAGTAA
AAGATGCTGAAGATCAGTTGGGTGCACGAGTGGGTTACATCGAACTGGATCTCAACAGCGGTAAGATCCT
TGAGAGTTTTCGCCCCGAAGAACGTTTTCCAATGATGAGCACTTTTAAAGTTCTGCTATGTGGCGCGGTA
TTATCCCGTATTGACGCCGGGCAAGAGCAACTCGGTCGCCGCATACACTATTCTCAGAATGACTTGGTTG
AGTACTCACCAGTCACAGAAAAGCATCTTACGGATGGCATGACAGTAAGAGAATTATGCAGTGCTGCCAT
AACCATGAGTGATAACACTGCGGCCAACTTACTTCTGACAACGATCGGAGGACCGAAGGAGCTAACCGCT
TTTTTGCACAACATGGGGGATCATGTAACTCGCCTTGATCGTTGGGAACCGGAGCTGAATGAAGCCATAC
CAAACGACGAGCGTGACACCACGATGCCTGTAGCAATGGCAACAACGTTGCGCAAACTATTAACTGGCGA
ACTACTTACTCTAGCTTCCCGGCAACAATTAATAGACTGGATGGAGGCGGATAAAGTTGCAGGACCACTT
CTGCGCTCGGCCCTTCCGGCTGGCTGGTTTATTGCTGATAAATCTGGAGCCGGTGAGCGTGGGTCTCGCG
GTATCATTGCAGCACTGGGGCCAGATGGTAAGCCCTCCCGTATCGTAGTTATCTACACGACGGGGAGTCA
GGCAACTATGGATGAACGAAATAGACAGATCGCTGAGATAGGTGCCTCACTGATTAAGCATTGGTAACTG
TCAGACCAAGTTTACTCATATATACTTTAGATTGATTTAAAACTTCATTTTTAATTTAAAAGGATCTAGG
TGAAGATCCTTTTTGATAATCTCATGACCAAAATCCCTTAACGTGAGTTTTCGTTCCACTGAGCGTCAGA
CCCCGTAGAAAAGATCAAAGGATCTTCTTGAGATCCTTTTTTTCTGCGCGTAATCTGCTGCTTGCAAACA
AAAAAACCACCGCTACCAGCGGTGGTTTGTTTGCCGGATCAAGAGCTACCAACTCTTTTTCCGAAGGTAA
CTGGCTTCAGCAGAGCGCAGATACCAAATACTGTTCTTCTAGTGTAGCCGTAGTTAGGCCACCACTTCAA
GAACTCTGTAGCACCGCCTACATACCTCGCTCTGCTAATCCTGTTACCAGTGGCTGCTGCCAGTGGCGAT
AAGTCGTGTCTTACCGGGTTGGACTCAAGACGATAGTTACCGGATAAGGCGCAGCGGTCGGGCTGAACGG
GGGGTTCGTGCACACAGCCCAGCTTGGAGCGAACGACCTACACCGAACTGAGATACCTACAGCGTGAGCT
ATGAGAAAGCGCCACGCTTCCCGAAGGGAGAAAGGCGGACAGGTATCCGGTAAGCGGCAGGGTCGGAACA
GGAGAGCGCACGAGGGAGCTTCCAGGGGGAAACGCCTGGTATCTTTATAGTCCTGTCGGGTTTCGCCACC
TCTGACTTGAGCGTCGATTTTTGTGATGCTCGTCAGGGGGGCGGAGCCTATGGAAAAACGCCAGCAACGC
GGCCTTTTTACGGTTCCTGGCCTTTTGCTGGCCTTTTGCTCACATGTTCTTTCCTGCGTTATCCCCTGAT
TCTGTGGATAACCGTATTACCGCCTTTGAGTGAGCTGATACCGCTCGCCGCAGCCGAACGACCGAGCGCA
GCGAGTCAGTGAGCGAGGAAGCGGAAGAGCGCCCAATACGCAAACCGCCTCTCCCCGCGCGTTGGCCGAT
TCATTAATGCAGCTGGCACGACAGGTTTCCCGACTGGAAAGCGGGCAGTGAGCGCAACGCAATTAATGTG
AGTTAGCTCACTCATTAGGCACCCCAGGCTTTACACTTTATGCTTCCGGCTCGTATGTTGTGTGGAATTG
TGAGCGGATAACAATTTCACACAGGAAACAGCTATGACCATGATTACGCCAAGCGCGCAATTAACCCTCA
CTAAAGGGAACAAAAGCTGGAGCTGCAAGC
