>Addgene plasmid #143440 | TFORF0791 | depositor partial sequence | sequence record 282458 | Insert
ACCGCCACCATGGGATCGTTGACATTTTGGGATGTGACCATAGAATTCGCTCTGGAGGAGTGGCAATGCC
TGGACATGGCTCAGCAGAATTTATATAGGAATGTTATGTTAGAGAACTACAGAAACCTGGTCTTCCTGGG
TATCGCTGTCTCTAAGCTAGACTTGATAACTTGTCTGAAGCAAGGGAAAGAGCCTTGGAATATGAAGAGA
CATGAGATGGTAACTAAACCCCCAGTTATTAGTTCTCATTTTACACAAGACTTTTGGCCAGATCAGAGCA
TAAAAGATTCTTTCCAAGAAATAATATTGAGAACATATGCAAGATGTGGACATAAGAATTTACGATTAAG
AAAAGATTGTGAAAGTGTCAATGAGGGTAAGATGCACGAAGAAGCTTATAATAAACTTAACCAATGTTGG
ACAACTACCCAGGGAAAAATATTTCAGTGTAACAAATATGTGAAAGTCTTTCATAAATATTCAAATTCAA
ATAGATATAAGATTAGACACACTAAAAAGAAAACTTTCAAATGTATGAAATGTAGCAAATCATTTTTCAT
GCTTTCACACTTAATTCAACATAAGAGAATTCATACTAGAGAGAATATCTACAAATGTGAAGAACGTGGC
AAAGCCTTTAAATGGTTCTCAACCCTTATTAAACATAAGATAATTCATACTGAAGACAAACCCTACAAAT
ATAAGAAATGTGGCAAAGCTTTTAACATCTCTTCAATGTTCACTAAATGTAAGATAATTCATACTGGAAA
GAAACCCTGCAAATGTGAAGAATGTGGCAAAGTTTTTAACAATTCCTCAACCCTTATGAAACATAAGATA
ATTCATACTGGGAAGAAACCATATAAATGTGAAGAATGTGGCAAAGCTTTTAAGCAATCCTCACACCTTA
CTAGACATAAAGCAATTCATACTGGAGAGAAACCCTACAAATGCGAAGAATGTGGCAAAGCTTTTAACCA
TTTCTCAGCCCTTAGAAAACATCAGATAATTCATACTGGAAAGAAACCCTACAAATGTGAAGAATGTGGC
AAAGCTTTTAGCCAGTCCTCAACCCTTAGAAAACATGAGATAATTCATACTGAAGAGAAACCCTACAAAT
ATGAAGAATGCGGCAAAGCTTTTAGCAATTTGTCAGCCCTTAGAAAACATGAGATAATTCATACTGGACA
GAAACCCTACAAATGTGAAGAATGTGGTAAAGCTTTTAAGTGGTCCTCAAAACTTACTGTACATAAGGTA
ATTCATACTGCAGAGAAACCCTGCAAATGTGAAGAATGTGGCAAAGCTTTTAAGCGTTTCTCAGCCCTTA
GAAAACATAAGATAATTCATACTGGAAAGCAACCCTACAAATGTGAAGAATGCAGCAAAGCTTTTAGCAA
TTTTTCAGCCCTTAGAAAACATGAGATAATTCATACTGGAGAGAAACCCTACAAATGTGAAGAATGTGGT
AAAGCTTTTAAGTGGTCCTCAAAACTTACTGTACATAAGGTAATTCATATGGAAGAGAAACCTTGCAAAT
GTGAAGAATGTGGCAAAGCTTTTAAGCATTTCTCAGCCCTTAGAAAACATAAGATAATTCATACTGGAAA
GAAACCCTACAAATGTGAAGAATGTGGCAAAGCTTTTAACAATTCCTCAACCCTTATGAAACATAAGATA
ATTCATACTGGGAAGAAACCATACAAATGTGAAGAATGTGGCAAAGCTTTTAAGCAATCTTCACATCTTA
CTAGACATAAAGCAATTCATACTGGGGAGAAACCCTACAAATGTGAAGAATGTGGCAAAGCTTTTAACCA
CTTCTCAGCCCTTAGAAAACATCAGATAATTCATACTGGAAAGAAACCCTACAAATGTGAAGAATGTGGC
AAAGCTTTTAGCCAGTCCTCAACCCTTAGAAAACATGAGATAATTCATACTGGAGAGAAACCCTACAAAT
GTGAAGAATGTGGTAAAGCTTTTAAGTGGTCCTCACACCTTACTAGACATAAAGTAATTCATACTGAAGA
GAAACCCTACAAATGTGAAGAATGTGGCAAGGCTTTTAACCATTTCTCAGCCCTTAGGAAACATAAGATA
ATTCATACTGGAAAGAAACCCTACAAATGTGAAGAATGTGGCAAAGCTTTTAGCCAGTCCTCAACTCTTA
GAAAACATGAGATAATTCATACTGGAGAGAAACCCTACAAATGTGAAGAATGTGGTAAAGCTTTTAAGTG
GTCCTCAAAACTTACTGTACATAAGGTAATTCATACTGCAGAGAAACCCTGCAAATGTGAAGAATGTGGC
AAAGCTTTTAAGCATTTCTCAGCCCTTAGAAAACATAAGATAATTCATACTGGAAAGAAACCCTATAAAT
GTGAAGAATGTGGCAAAGCTTTTAACAATTCCTCAACCCTTAGAAAACATGAGATAATTCATACTGGAGA
GAAATCCTACAAATGTGAAGAATGTGGTAAAGCTTTTCAGTGGTCCTCAAAACTTACTTTACATAAGGTA
ATTCATATGGAGAGAAACCCTGCAAATGTGAAGAATGTGGCAAAGCTTTTAAACATTTCTCAGCCCTTAG
AAAACATGAGATAGTAATGAACTAGTCCGTAACTTGAAAGTATTTCGATTTCTTGGCTTTATATATCTTG
TGGAAAGGACGAGCTCACGGTCTATCCGTGGAAACA
