>Addgene plasmid #143440 | TFORF0791 | depositor partial sequence | sequence record 282459 | Barcode
GCTCACGGTCTATCCGTGGAAACA
